Addgene plasmid #149426: 1098A=TI-pgSIT[sxl,bTub,Hasp70Bb-Cas9]
Purpose: The attB plasmid with the mini-white harboring two U6.3-gRNAs targeting Dmel sxl and bTub genes, and Hsp70Bb-Cas9-T2A-eGFP-p10.
Depositing lab: Omar Akbari. Depositing organization: University of California, San Diego (UCSD). Publication: Temperature-Inducible Precision-Guided Sterile Insect Technique. Kandul NP, Liu J, Akbari OS. CRISPR J. 2021 Dec;4(6):822-835. doi: 10.1089/crispr.2021.0077. Epub 2021 Nov 3. PubMed 34735288.
Backbone
  Vector backbone: attB with mini-white
  Vector type: Insect Expression, CRISPR
Growth in bacteria
  Bacterial resistance: Ampicillin, 100 μg/mL
  Growth temperature: 37°C
  Growth strain: DH5alpha
  Copy number: High Copy
Gene/Insert 1
  Gene/Insert name: U6.3-gRNAs[Sxl, bTub]
  Species: D. melanogaster (fly)
Gene/Insert 2
  Gene/Insert name: Hsp70Bb-Cas9-T2A-eGFP-p10 (alt name: Cas9 (Csn1) endonuclease from the Streptococcus pyogenes)
  Species: D. melanogaster (fly)
  Tag / fusion protein: eGFP (C terminal on insert)
Terms and licenses: Academic/Nonprofit Terms; Industry Terms: Not Available to Industry
How to cite: 1098A=TI-pgSIT[sxl,bTub,Hasp70Bb-Cas9] was a gift from Omar Akbari (Addgene plasmid # 149426 ; http://n2t.net/addgene:149426 ; RRID:Addgene_149426)
