[The description below was written by a language model from this plasmid's Addgene catalogue record and pLannotate feature annotations shown in this document.]
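Description:
1098A=TI-pgSIT[sxl,bTub,Hasp70Bb-Cas9] is a roughly 14.9 kb Drosophila melanogaster transgenesis and CRISPR plasmid built on an attB/mini-white backbone. It is maintained in E. coli as a high-copy plasmid through a ColE1/pUC-type origin with ampicillin resistance, and it also retains an f1 origin and remnants of a lacZα/T7/T3 cloning region. The φC31 attB site allows integrase-mediated, site-specific insertion into an attP docking site in the fly genome. The mini-white gene provides an eye-colour marker for identifying transformants. A single loxP site lies just downstream of mini-white.

The payload combines all CRISPR components in one cassette. Two tandem Drosophila U6-3 (Pol III) promoters each drive a guide RNA with the S. pyogenes scaffold, one directed against sxl and the other against bTub. After a gypsy insulator fragment, the heat-inducible hsp70Bb promoter drives S. pyogenes Cas9 carrying a nucleoplasmin nuclear localization signal. According to the catalogue entry, Cas9 is linked through a T2A self-cleaving peptide to eGFP, so that GFP reports Cas9 expression as a separate protein. The transcript ends in the baculovirus p10 3′ region. The feature tables do not annotate the T2A or p10 as such. The AcMNPV P74 fragment called on the opposite strand after EGFP probably reflects the p10-derived viral sequence. Cas9 is annotated as N- and C-terminal portions, but these are contiguous and form one continuous coding region.

The depositor and sequencing-derived records show the same features in the same order and differ slightly in length, mainly within mini-white. The construct was made for a temperature-inducible precision-guided sterile insect technique, in which heat treatment induces Cas9 to disrupt the two target genes.
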