Features (pLannotate 1.2.2; 25 found; start..end, strand, type, name):
      4..432     +  rep_origin     f1 ori (sequence partly withheld): f1 bacteriophage origin of replication; arrow indicates direction of (+) strand synthesis
    463..620     -  CDS            lacZα (fragment): LacZα fragment of β-galactosidase; lacZ fragment
    623..641     +  promoter       T7 promoter: promoter for bacteriophage T7 RNA polymerase
    666..4802    +  gene           mini-white: white; This modified version of the white gene lacks part of the first intron.
   4809..4842    -  protein_bind   loxP: Cre-mediated recombination occurs in the 8-bp core sequence (GCATACAT). Cre recombinase
   4861..5281    +  promoter       dU6-3 promoter: RNA polymerase III promoter for Drosophila U6-3 snRNA (Port et al., 2014)
   5302..5377    +  misc_RNA       gRNA scaffold: guide RNA scaffold for the Streptococcus pyogenes CRISPR/Cas9 system
   5440..5860    +  promoter       dU6-3 promoter: RNA polymerase III promoter for Drosophila U6-3 snRNA (Port et al., 2014)
   5881..5956    +  misc_RNA       gRNA scaffold: guide RNA scaffold for the Streptococcus pyogenes CRISPR/Cas9 system
   6201..6246    +  protein_bind   gypsy insulator (fragment): chromatin insulator from Drosophila Su(Hw), CP190, and Mod(mdg4)67.2
   6430..6668    +  promoter       hsp70 promoter: Drosophila melanogaster hsp70Bb promoter
   6799..8400    +  CDS            Cas9(N): N-terminal portion of Streptococcus pyogenes Cas9 (Zetsche et al., 2015)
   8401..10899   +  CDS            Cas9(C): C-terminal portion of Streptococcus pyogenes Cas9 (Zetsche et al., 2015)
  10900..10947   +  CDS            nucleoplasmin NLS: bipartite nuclear localization signal from nucleoplasmin
  11002..11721   +  CDS            EGFP: the original enhanced GFP (Yang et al., 1996) mammalian codon-optimized
  11749..12405   -  CDS            P74 (fragment): PIF0_NPVAC - Experimental evidence at protein level: Swiss-Prot protein existence level 1. Plays an essential role for oral infectivity of occlusion- derived virus (ODV) and functions also in host midgut attachment and fusion by binding to a specific host receptor. From Autographa californica nuclear polyhedrosis virus (AcMNPV).
  12445..12514   +  protein_bind   attB: attB site for the φC31 integrase (Groth et al., 2000) phage φC31 integrase
  12733..12751   -  promoter       T3 promoter: promoter for bacteriophage T3 RNA polymerase
  12794..12816   -  protein_bind   lac operator (fragment): The lac repressor binds to the lac operator to inhibit transcription in E. coli. This inhibition can be relieved by adding lactose or isopropyl-β-D-thiogalactopyranoside (IPTG). lac repressor encoded by lacI
  12820..12850   -  promoter       lac promoter: promoter for the E. coli lac operon
  12865..12886   -  protein_bind   CAP binding site: CAP binding activates transcription in the presence of cAMP. E. coli catabolite activator protein
  12899..12991   -  CDS            lacI (fragment): lac repressor; lacI; The lac repressor binds to the lac operator to inhibit transcription in E. coli. This inhibition can be relieved by adding lactose or isopropyl-β-D-thiogalactopyranoside (IPTG).
  13174..13762   -  rep_origin     ori: high-copy-number ColE1/pMB1/pBR322/pUC origin of replication
  13933..14793   -  CDS            AmpR: β-lactamase; bla; confers resistance to ampicillin, carbenicillin, and related antibiotics
  14794..14898   -  promoter       AmpR promoter: bla
>Addgene plasmid #149426 | 1098A=TI-pgSIT[sxl,bTub,Hasp70Bb-Cas9] | depositor full sequence | sequence record 292053 | 1098A=TI-pgSIT[sxl,bTub,Hasp70Bb-Cas9] sequence 14921 bps
CTG
[124 nt withheld, positions 4-127]
C
[91 nt withheld, positions 129-219]
A
[49 nt withheld, positions 221-269]
CCTTTGACGTTGGAGTCCACGTTCTTT
[37 nt withheld, positions 297-333]
ACCCTATCTCGGTCTATTCTTTTGATTTATAAGGGATTTTGCCGATTTCGGCCTATTGGTTAAAAAATGA
GCTGATTTAACAAAAATTTAACGCGAATTTTAACAAAATATTAACGCTTACAATTTCCATTCGCCATTCA
GGCTGCGCAACTGTTGGGAAGGGCGATCGGTGCGGGCCTCTTCGCTATTACGCCAGCTGGCGAAAGGGGG
ATGTGCTGCAAGGCGATTAAGTTGGGTAACGCCAGGGTTTTCCCAGTCACGACGTTGTAAAACGACGGCC
AGTGAATTGTAATACGACTCACTATAGGGCGAATTGGGTACGTACCGGGCCCCTAGTATGTATGTAAGTT
AATAAAACCCATTTTTGCGGAAAGTAGATAAAAAAAACATTTTTTTTTTTTACTGCACTGGATATCATTG
AACTTATCTGATCAGTTTTAAATTTACTTCGATCCAAGGGTATTTGATGTACCAGGTTCTTTCGATTACC
TCTCACTCAAAATGACATTCCACTCAAAGTCAGCGCTGTTTGCCTCCTTCTCTGTCCACAGAAATATCGC
CGTCTCTTTCGCCGCTGCGTCCGCTATCTCTTTCGCCACCGTTTGTAGCGTTACGTAGCGTCAATGTCCG
CCTTCAGTTGCATTTTGTCAGCGGTTTCGTGACGAAGCTCCAAGCGGTTTACGCCATCAATTAAACACAA
AGTGCTGTGCCAAAACTCCTCTCGCTTCTTATTTTTGTTTGTTTTTTGAGTGATTGGGGTGGTGATTGGT
TTTGGGTGGGTAAGCAGGGGAAAGTGTGAAAAATCCCGGCAATGGGCCAAGAGGATCAGGAGCTATTAAT
TCGCGGAGGCAGCAAACACCCATCTGCCGAGCATCTGAACAATGTGAGTAGTACATGTGCATACATCTTA
AGTTCACTTGATCTATAGGAACTGCGATTGCAACATCAAATTGTCTGCGGCGTGAGAACTGCGACCCACA
AAAATCCCAAACCGCAATTGCACAAACAAATAGTGACACGAAACAGATTATTCTGGTAGCTGTTCTCGCT
ATATAAGACAATTTTTGAGATCATATCATGATCAAGACATCTAAAGGCATTCATTTTCGACTATATTCTT
TTTTACAAAAAATATAACAACCAGATATTTTAAGCTGATCCTAGATGCACAAAAAATAAATAAAAGTATA
AACCTACTTCGTAGGATACTTCGGGGTACTTTTTGTTCGGGGTTAGATGAGCATAACGCTTGTAGTTGAT
ATTTGAGATCCCCTATCATTGCAGGGTGACAGCGGAGCGGCTTCGCAGAGCTGCATTAACCAGGGCTTCG
GGCAGGCCAAAAACTACGGCACGCTCCGGCCACCCAGTCCGCCGGAGGACTCCGGTTCAGGGAGCGGCCA
ACTAGCCGAGAACCTCACCTATGCCTGGCACAATATGGACATCTTTGGGGCGGTCAATCAGCCGGGCTCC
GGATGGCGGCAGCTGGTCAACCGGACACGCGGACTATTCTGCAACGAGCGACACATACCGGCGCCCAGGA
AACATTTGCTCAAGAACGGTGAGTTTCTATTCGCAGTCGGCTGATCTGTGTGAAATCTTAATAAAGGGTC
CAATTACCAATTTGAAACTCAGTTTGCGGCGTGGCCTATCCGGGCGAACTTTTGGCCGTGATGGGCAGTT
CCGGTGCCGGAAAGACGACCCTGCTGAATGCCCTTGCCTTTCGATCGCCGCAGGGCATCCAAGTATCGCC
ATCCGGGATGCGACTGCTCAATGGCCAACCTGTGGACGCCAAGGAGATGCAGGCCAGGTGCGCCTATGTC
CAGCAGGATGACCTCTTTATCGGCTCCCTAACGGCCAGGGAACACCTGATTTTCCAGGCCATGGTGCGGA
TGCCACGACATCTGACCTATCGGCAGCGAGTGGCCCGCGTGGATCAGGTGATCCAGGAGCTTTCGCTCAG
CAAATGTCAGCACACGATCATCGGTGTGCCCGGCAGGGTGAAAGGTCTGTCCGGCGGAGAAAGGAAGCGT
CTGGCATTCGCCTCCGAGGCACTAACCGATCCGCCGCTTCTGATCTGCGATGAGCCCACCTCCGGACTGG
ACTCATTTACCGCCCACAGCGTCGTCCAGGTGCTGAAGAAGCTGTCGCAGAAGGGCAAGACCGTCATCCT
GACCATTCATCAGCCGTCTTCCGAGCTGTTTGAGCTCTTTGACAAGATCCTTCTGATGGCCGAGGGCAGG
GTAGCTTTCTTGGGCACTCCCAGCGAAGCCGTCGACTTCTTTTCCTAGTGAGTTCGATGTGTTTATTAAG
GGTATCTAGCATTACATTACATCTCAACTCCTATCCAGCGTGGGTGCCCAGTGTCCTACCAACTACAATC
CGGCGGACTTTTACGTACAGGTGTTGGCCGTTGTGCCCGGACGGGAGATCGAGTCCCGTGATCGGATCGC
CAAGATATGCGACAATTTTGCTATTAGCAAAGTAGCCCGGGATATGGAGCAGTTGTTGGCCACCAAAAAT
TTGGAGAAGCCACTGGAGCAGCCGGAGAATGGGTACACCTACAAGGCCACCTGGTTCATGCAGTTCCGGG
CGGTCCTGTGGCGATCCTGGCTGTCGGTGCTCAAGGAACCACTCCTCGTAAAAGTGCGACTTATTCAGAC
AACGGTGAGTGGTTCCAGTGGAAACAAATGATATAACGCTTACAATTCTTGGAAACAAATTCGCTAGATT
TTAGTTAGAATTGCCTGATTCCACACCCTTCTTAGTTTTTTTCAATGAGATGTATAGTTTATAGTTTTGC
AGAAAATAAATAAATTTCATTTAACTCGCGAACATGTTGAAGATATGAATATTAATGAGATGCGAGTAAC
ATTTTAATTTGCAGATGGTTGCCATCTTGATTGGCCTCATCTTTTTGGGCCAACAACTCACGCAAGTGGG
CGTGATGAATATCAACGGAGCCATCTTCCTCTTCCTGACCAACATGACCTTTCAAAACGTCTTTGCCACG
ATAAATGTAAGTCTTGTTTAGAATACATTTGCATATTAATAATTTACTAACTTTCTAATGAATCGATTCG
ATTTAGGTGTTCACCTCAGAGCTGCCAGTTTTTATGAGGGAGGCCCGAAGTCGACTTTATCGCTGTGACA
CATACTTTCTGGGCAAAACGATTGCCGAATTACCGCTTTTTCTCACAGTGCCACTGGTCTTCACGGCGAT
TGCCTATCCGATGATCGGACTGCGGGCCGGAGTGCTGCACTTCTTCAACTGCCTGGCGCTGGTCACTCTG
GTGGCCAATGTGTCAACGTCCTTCGGATATCTAATATCCTGCGCCAGCTCCTCGACCTCGATGGCGCTGT
CTGTGGGTCCGCCGGTTATCATACCATTCCTGCTCTTTGGCGGCTTCTTCTTGAACTCGGGCTCGGTGCC
AGTATACCTCAAATGGTTGTCGTACCTCTCATGGTTCCGTTACGCCAACGAGGGTCTGCTGATTAACCAA
TGGGCGGACGTGGAGCCGGGCGAAATTAGCTGCACATCGTCGAACACCACGTGCCCCAGTTCGGGCAAGG
TCATCCTGGAGACGCTTAACTTCTCCGCCGCCGATCTGCCGCTGGACTACGTGGGTCTGGCCATTCTCAT
CGTGAGCTTCCGGGTGCTCGCATATCTGGCTCTAAGACTTCGGGCCCGACGCAAGGAGTAGCCGACATAT
ATCCGAAATAACTGCTTGTTTTTTTTTTTTACCATTATTACCATCGTGTTTACTGTTTATTGCCCCCTCA
AAAAGCTAATGTAATTATATTTGTGCCAATAAAAACAAGATATGACCTATAGAATACAAGTATTTCCCCT
TCGAACATCCCCACAAGTAGACTTTGGATTTGTCTTCTAACCAAAAGACTTACACACCTGCATACCTTAC
ATCAAAAACTCGTTTATCGCTACATAAAACACCGGGATATATTTTTTATATACATACTTTTCAAATCGCG
CGCCCTCTTCATAATTCACCTCCACCACACCACGTTTCGTAGTTGCTCTTTCGCTGTCTCCCACCCGCTC
TCCGCAACACATTCACCTTTTGTTCGACGACCTTGGAGCGACTGTCGTTAGTTCCGCGCGATTCGGTTCG
CTCAAATGGTTCCGAGTGGTTCATTTCGTCTCAATAGAAATTAGTAATAAATATTTGTATGTACAATTTA
TTTGCTCCAATATATTTGTATATATTTCCCTCACAGCTATATTTATTCTAATTTAATATTATGACTTTTT
AAGGTAATTTTTTGTGACCTGTTCGGAGTGATTAGCGTTACAATTTGAACTGAAAGTGACATCCAGTGTT
TGTTCCTTGTGTAGATGCATCTCAAAAAAATGGTGGGCATAATAGTGTTGTTTATATATATCAAAAATAA
CAACTATAATAATAAGAATACATTTAATTTAGAAAATGCTTGGATTTCACTGGAACTAGGCTAGCATAAC
TTCGTATAATGTATGCTATACGAAGTTATGCTAGCGGATCCGAATTCTTTTTTGCTCACCTGTGATTGCT
CCTACTCAAATACAAAAACATCAAATTTTCTGTCAATAAAGCATATTTATTTATATTTATTTTACAGGAA
AGAATTCCTTTTAAAGTGTATTTTAACCTATAATGAAAAACGATTAAAAAAAATACATAAAATAATTCGA
AAATTTTTGAATAGCCCAGGTTGATAAAAATTCATTTCATACGTTTTATAACTTATGCCCCTAAGTATTT
TTTGACCATAGTGTTTCAATTCTACATTAATTTTACAGAGTAGAATGAAACGCCACCTACTCAGCCAAGA
GGCGAAAAGGTTAGCTCGCCAAGCAGAGAGGGCGCCAGTGCTCACTACTTTTTATAATTCTCAACTTCTT
TTTCCAGACTCAGTTCGTATATATAGACCTATTTTCAATTTAACGTCGGATTGTCAACTACTTGCCCCGT
TTTAGAGCTAGAAATAGCAAGTTAAAATAAGGCTAGTCCGTTATCAACTTGAAAAAGTGGCACCGAGTCG
GTGCTTTTTTTTTTGGTACCGGGAATTGGGAATTGGGCAATATTTAAATGGCGGCGCGCCGAATTCTTTT
TTGCTCACCTGTGATTGCTCCTACTCAAATACAAAAACATCAAATTTTCTGTCAATAAAGCATATTTATT
TATATTTATTTTACAGGAAAGAATTCCTTTTAAAGTGTATTTTAACCTATAATGAAAAACGATTAAAAAA
AATACATAAAATAATTCGAAAATTTTTGAATAGCCCAGGTTGATAAAAATTCATTTCATACGTTTTATAA
CTTATGCCCCTAAGTATTTTTTGACCATAGTGTTTCAATTCTACATTAATTTTACAGAGTAGAATGAAAC
GCCACCTACTCAGCCAAGAGGCGAAAAGGTTAGCTCGCCAAGCAGAGAGGGCGCCAGTGCTCACTACTTT
TTATAATTCTCAACTTCTTTTTCCAGACTCAGTTCGTATATATAGACCTATTTTCAATTTAACGTCGCCT
GAGTGTGCATCAGCTGGGTTTTAGAGCTAGAAATAGCAAGTTAAAATAAGGCTAGTCCGTTATCAACTTG
AAAAAGTGGCACCGAGTCGGTGCTTTTTTTTTTGCCTACCTGGAGCCTGAGAGTTGTTCAATAAAATAAA
AATGTTTCGTTTTTTTGCTTTCGCCAGTATTTATTATTTTTCATCAATATGTATTCAATTTGGTATGTAT
TTAGTAATTGTAATATATAGACAATGGTTTTCCGTTGACGTACATACATCTGACGTGTGTTTATTTAGAC
ATAATAGTTATGTTTTCACATCTTTTTAATGTTCGCTTAATGCGTATGCATTCTAGACAATTGTGCTCGG
CAACAGTATATTTGTGGTGTGCCAACCAACAACCTGCAGGAGCTCCAGCTTTTGTCTCGAGTCGAGAAAT
TTCTCTGGCCGTTATTCGTTATTCTCTCTTTTCTTTTTGGGTCTCTCCCTCTCTGCACTAATGCTCTCTC
ACTCTGTCACACAGTAAACGGCATACTGCTCTCGTTGGTTCGAGAGAGCGCGCCTCGAATGTTCGCGAAA
AGAGCGCCGGAGTATAAATAGAGGCGCTTCGTCTACGGAGCGACAATTCAATTCAAACAAGCAAAGTGAA
CACGTCGCTAAGCGAAAGCTAAGCAAATAAACAAGCGCAGCTGAACAAGCTAAACAATCTGCAGTAAAGT
GCAAGTTAAAGTGAATCAATTAAAAGTAACCAGCAACCAAGTAAATCAACTGCAACTACTGAAATCTGCC
AAGAAGTAATTATTGAATACAAGAAGAGAACTCTGTTTAAACAAAATGGACTATAAGGACCACGACGGAG
ACTACAAGGATCATGATATTGATTACAAAGACGATGACGATAAGATGGCCCCAAAGAAGAAGCGGAAGGT
CGGTATCCACGGAGTCCCAGCAGCCGACAAGAAGTACAGCATCGGCCTGGACATCGGCACCAACTCTGTG
GGCTGGGCCGTGATCACCGACGAGTACAAGGTGCCCAGCAAGAAATTCAAGGTGCTGGGCAACACCGACC
GGCACAGCATCAAGAAGAACCTGATCGGAGCCCTGCTGTTCGACAGCGGCGAAACAGCCGAGGCCACCCG
GCTGAAGAGAACCGCCAGAAGAAGATACACCAGACGGAAGAACCGGATCTGCTATCTGCAAGAGATCTTC
AGCAACGAGATGGCCAAGGTGGACGACAGCTTCTTCCACAGACTGGAAGAGTCCTTCCTGGTGGAAGAGG
ATAAGAAGCACGAGCGGCACCCCATCTTCGGCAACATCGTGGACGAGGTGGCCTACCACGAGAAGTACCC
CACCATCTACCACCTGAGAAAGAAACTGGTGGACAGCACCGACAAGGCCGACCTGCGGCTGATCTATCTG
GCCCTGGCCCACATGATCAAGTTCCGGGGCCACTTCCTGATCGAGGGCGACCTGAACCCCGACAACAGCG
ACGTGGACAAGCTGTTCATCCAGCTGGTGCAGACCTACAACCAGCTGTTCGAGGAAAACCCCATCAACGC
CAGCGGCGTGGACGCCAAGGCCATCCTGTCTGCCAGACTGAGCAAGAGCAGACGGCTGGAAAATCTGATC
GCCCAGCTGCCCGGCGAGAAGAAGAATGGCCTGTTCGGAAACCTGATTGCCCTGAGCCTGGGCCTGACCC
CCAACTTCAAGAGCAACTTCGACCTGGCCGAGGATGCCAAACTGCAGCTGAGCAAGGACACCTACGACGA
CGACCTGGACAACCTGCTGGCCCAGATCGGCGACCAGTACGCCGACCTGTTTCTGGCCGCCAAGAACCTG
TCCGACGCCATCCTGCTGAGCGACATCCTGAGAGTGAACACCGAGATCACCAAGGCCCCCCTGAGCGCCT
CTATGATCAAGAGATACGACGAGCACCACCAGGACCTGACCCTGCTGAAAGCTCTCGTGCGGCAGCAGCT
GCCTGAGAAGTACAAAGAGATTTTCTTCGACCAGAGCAAGAACGGCTACGCCGGCTACATTGACGGCGGA
GCCAGCCAGGAAGAGTTCTACAAGTTCATCAAGCCCATCCTGGAAAAGATGGACGGCACCGAGGAACTGC
TCGTGAAGCTGAACAGAGAGGACCTGCTGCGGAAGCAGCGGACCTTCGACAACGGCAGCATCCCCCACCA
GATCCACCTGGGAGAGCTGCACGCCATTCTGCGGCGGCAGGAAGATTTTTACCCATTCCTGAAGGACAAC
CGGGAAAAGATCGAGAAGATCCTGACCTTCCGCATCCCCTACTACGTGGGCCCTCTGGCCAGGGGAAACA
GCAGATTCGCCTGGATGACCAGAAAGAGCGAGGAAACCATCACCCCCTGGAACTTCGAGGAAGTGGTGGA
CAAGGGCGCTTCCGCCCAGAGCTTCATCGAGCGGATGACCAACTTCGATAAGAACCTGCCCAACGAGAAG
GTGCTGCCCAAGCACAGCCTGCTGTACGAGTACTTCACCGTGTATAACGAGCTGACCAAAGTGAAATACG
TGACCGAGGGAATGAGAAAGCCCGCCTTCCTGAGCGGCGAGCAGAAAAAGGCCATCGTGGACCTGCTGTT
CAAGACCAACCGGAAAGTGACCGTGAAGCAGCTGAAAGAGGACTACTTCAAGAAAATCGAGTGCTTCGAC
TCCGTGGAAATCTCCGGCGTGGAAGATCGGTTCAACGCCTCCCTGGGCACATACCACGATCTGCTGAAAA
TTATCAAGGACAAGGACTTCCTGGACAATGAGGAAAACGAGGACATTCTGGAAGATATCGTGCTGACCCT
GACACTGTTTGAGGACAGAGAGATGATCGAGGAACGGCTGAAAACCTATGCCCACCTGTTCGACGACAAA
GTGATGAAGCAGCTGAAGCGGCGGAGATACACCGGCTGGGGCAGGCTGAGCCGGAAGCTGATCAACGGCA
TCCGGGACAAGCAGTCCGGCAAGACAATCCTGGATTTCCTGAAGTCCGACGGCTTCGCCAACAGAAACTT
CATGCAGCTGATCCACGACGACAGCCTGACCTTTAAAGAGGACATCCAGAAAGCCCAGGTGTCCGGCCAG
GGCGATAGCCTGCACGAGCACATTGCCAATCTGGCCGGCAGCCCCGCCATTAAGAAGGGCATCCTGCAGA
CAGTGAAGGTGGTGGACGAGCTCGTGAAAGTGATGGGCCGGCACAAGCCCGAGAACATCGTGATCGAAAT
GGCCAGAGAGAACCAGACCACCCAGAAGGGACAGAAGAACAGCCGCGAGAGAATGAAGCGGATCGAAGAG
GGCATCAAAGAGCTGGGCAGCCAGATCCTGAAAGAACACCCCGTGGAAAACACCCAGCTGCAGAACGAGA
AGCTGTACCTGTACTACCTGCAGAATGGGCGGGATATGTACGTGGACCAGGAACTGGACATCAACCGGCT
GTCCGACTACGATGTGGACCATATCGTGCCTCAGAGCTTTCTGAAGGACGACTCCATCGACAACAAGGTG
CTGACCAGAAGCGACAAGAACCGGGGCAAGAGCGACAACGTGCCCTCCGAAGAGGTCGTGAAGAAGATGA
AGAACTACTGGCGGCAGCTGCTGAACGCCAAGCTGATTACCCAGAGAAAGTTCGACAATCTGACCAAGGC
CGAGAGAGGCGGCCTGAGCGAACTGGATAAGGCCGGCTTCATCAAGAGACAGCTGGTGGAAACCCGGCAG
ATCACAAAGCACGTGGCACAGATCCTGGACTCCCGGATGAACACTAAGTACGACGAGAATGACAAGCTGA
TCCGGGAAGTGAAAGTGATCACCCTGAAGTCCAAGCTGGTGTCCGATTTCCGGAAGGATTTCCAGTTTTA
CAAAGTGCGCGAGATCAACAACTACCACCACGCCCACGACGCCTACCTGAACGCCGTCGTGGGAACCGCC
CTGATCAAAAAGTACCCTAAGCTGGAAAGCGAGTTCGTGTACGGCGACTACAAGGTGTACGACGTGCGGA
AGATGATCGCCAAGAGCGAGCAGGAAATCGGCAAGGCTACCGCCAAGTACTTCTTCTACAGCAACATCAT
GAACTTTTTCAAGACCGAGATTACCCTGGCCAACGGCGAGATCCGGAAGCGGCCTCTGATCGAGACAAAC
GGCGAAACCGGGGAGATCGTGTGGGATAAGGGCCGGGATTTTGCCACCGTGCGGAAAGTGCTGAGCATGC
CCCAAGTGAATATCGTGAAAAAGACCGAGGTGCAGACAGGCGGCTTCAGCAAAGAGTCTATCCTGCCCAA
GAGGAACAGCGATAAGCTGATCGCCAGAAAGAAGGACTGGGACCCTAAGAAGTACGGCGGCTTCGACAGC
CCCACCGTGGCCTATTCTGTGCTGGTGGTGGCCAAAGTGGAAAAGGGCAAGTCCAAGAAACTGAAGAGTG
TGAAAGAGCTGCTGGGGATCACCATCATGGAAAGAAGCAGCTTCGAGAAGAATCCCATCGACTTTCTGGA
AGCCAAGGGCTACAAAGAAGTGAAAAAGGACCTGATCATCAAGCTGCCTAAGTACTCCCTGTTCGAGCTG
GAAAACGGCCGGAAGAGAATGCTGGCCTCTGCCGGCGAACTGCAGAAGGGAAACGAACTGGCCCTGCCCT
CCAAATATGTGAACTTCCTGTACCTGGCCAGCCACTATGAGAAGCTGAAGGGCTCCCCCGAGGATAATGA
GCAGAAACAGCTGTTTGTGGAACAGCACAAGCACTACCTGGACGAGATCATCGAGCAGATCAGCGAGTTC
TCCAAGAGAGTGATCCTGGCCGACGCTAATCTGGACAAAGTGCTGTCCGCCTACAACAAGCACCGGGATA
AGCCCATCAGAGAGCAGGCCGAGAATATCATCCACCTGTTTACCCTGACCAATCTGGGAGCCCCTGCCGC
CTTCAAGTACTTTGACACCACCATCGACCGGAAGAGGTACACCAGCACCAAAGAGGTGCTGGACGCCACC
CTGATCCACCAGAGCATCACCGGCCTGTACGAGACACGGATCGACCTGTCTCAGCTGGGAGGCGACAAAA
GGCCGGCGGCCACGAAAAAGGCCGGCCAGGCAAAAAAGAAAAAGGAGGGCAGAGGAAGTCTTCTAACATG
CGGTGACGTGGAGGAGAATCCCGGCCCTATGGTGAGCAAGGGCGAGGAGCTGTTCACCGGGGTGGTGCCC
ATCCTGGTCGAGCTGGACGGCGACGTAAACGGCCACAAGTTCAGCGTGTCCGGCGAGGGCGAGGGCGATG
CCACCTACGGCAAGCTGACCCTGAAGTTCATCTGCACCACCAGCAAGCTGCCCGTGCCCTGGCCCACCCT
CGTGACCACCCTGACCTACGGCGTGCAGTGCTTCAGCCGCTACCCCGACCACATGAAGCAGCACGACTTC
TTCAAGTCCGCCATGCCCGAAGGCTACGTCCAGGAGCGCACCATCTTCTTCAAGGACGACGGCAACTACA
AGACCCGCGCCGAGGTGAAGTTCGAGGGCGACACCCTGGTGAACCGCATCGAGCTGAAGGGCATCGACTT
CAAGGAGGACGGCAACATCCTGGGGCACAAGCTGGAGTACAACTACAACAGCCACAACGTCTATATCATG
GCCGACAAGCAGAAGAACGGCATCAAGGTGAACTTCAAGATCCGCCACAACATCGAGGACGGCAGCGTGC
AGCTCGCCGACCACTACCAGCAGAACACCCCCATCGGCGACGGCCCCGTGCTGCTGCCCGACAACCACTA
CCTGAGCACCCAGTCCGCCCTGAGCAAAGACCCCAACGAGAAGCGCGATCACATGGTCCTGCTGGAGTTC
GTGACCGCCGCCGGGATCACTCTCGGCATGGACGAGCTGTACAAGTAATTAATTAACTAGAATGAATCGT
TTTTAAAATAACAAATCAATTGTTTTATAATATTCGTACGATTCTTTGATTATGTAATAAAATGTGATCA
TTAGGAAGATTACGAAAAATATAAAAAATATGAGTTCTGTGTGTATAACAAATGCTGTAAACGCCACAAT
TGTGTTTGTTGCAAATAAACCCATGATTATTTGATTAAAATTGTTGTTTTCTTTGTTCATAGACAATAGT
GTGTTTTGCCTAAACGTGTACTGCATAAACTCCATGCGAGTGTATAGCGAGCTAGTGGCTAACGCTTGCC
CCACCAAAGTAGATTCGTCAAAATCCTCAATTTCATCACCCTCCTCCAAGTTTAACATTTGGCCGTCGGA
ATTAACTTCTAAAGATGCCACATAATCTAATAAATGAAATAGAGATTCAAACGTGGCGTCATCGTCCGTT
TCGACCATTTCCGAAAAGAACTCGGGCATAAACTCTATGATTTCTCTGGACGTGGTGTTGTCGAAACTCT
CAAAGTACGCAGTCAGGAACGTGCGCGACATGTCGTCGGGAAACTCGCGCGGAAACATGTTGTTGTAACC
GAACGGGTCCCATAGCGCCAAAACCAAATCTGCCAGCGTCAATAGAATGAGCACGATGCCGACAATGGAG
CTGGCTTGGATAGCGATTCGAGTTAACGGCCGGAGGCCTGATCCACTAGTGTCGACGATGTAGGTCACGG
TCTCGAAGCCGCGGTGCGGGTGCCAGGGCGTGCCCTTGGGCTCCCCGGGCGCGTACTCCACCTCACCCAT
CTGGTCCATCATGATGAACGGGTCGAGGTGGCGGTAGTTGATCCCGGCGAACGCGCGGCGCACCGGGAAG
CCCTCGCCCTCGAAACCGCTGGGCGCGGTGGTCACGGTGAGCACGGGACGTGCGACGGCGTCGGCGGGTG
CGGATACGCGGGGCAGCGTCAGCGGGTTCTCGACGGTCACGGCGGGCATGTCGACACTAGTTCTAGCCAG
CTTTTGTTCCCTTTAGTGAGGGTTAATTTCGAGCTTGGCGTAATCATGGTCATAGCTGTTTCCTGTGTGA
AATTGTTATCCGCTCACAATTCCACACAACATACGAGCCGGAAGCATAAAGTGTAAAGCCTGGGGTGCCT
AATGAGTGAGCTAACTCACATTAATTGCGTTGCGCTCACTGCCCGCTTTCCAGTCGGGAAACCTGTCGTG
CCAGCTGCATTAATGAATCGGCCAACGCGCGGGGAGAGGCGGTTTGCGTATTGGGCGCTCTTCCGCTTCC
TCGCTCACTGACTCGCTGCGCTCGGTCGTTCGGCTGCGGCGAGCGGTATCAGCTCACTCAAAGGCGGTAA
TACGGTTATCCACAGAATCAGGGGATAACGCAGGAAAGAACATGTGAGCAAAAGGCCAGCAAAAGGCCAG
GAACCGTAAAAAGGCCGCGTTGCTGGCGTTTTTCCATAGGCTCCGCCCCCCTGACGAGCATCACAAAAAT
CGACGCTCAAGTCAGAGGTGGCGAAACCCGACAGGACTATAAAGATACCAGGCGTTTCCCCCTGGAAGCT
CCCTCGTGCGCTCTCCTGTTCCGACCCTGCCGCTTACCGGATACCTGTCCGCCTTTCTCCCTTCGGGAAG
CGTGGCGCTTTCTCATAGCTCACGCTGTAGGTATCTCAGTTCGGTGTAGGTCGTTCGCTCCAAGCTGGGC
TGTGTGCACGAACCCCCCGTTCAGCCCGACCGCTGCGCCTTATCCGGTAACTATCGTCTTGAGTCCAACC
CGGTAAGACACGACTTATCGCCACTGGCAGCAGCCACTGGTAACAGGATTAGCAGAGCGAGGTATGTAGG
CGGTGCTACAGAGTTCTTGAAGTGGTGGCCTAACTACGGCTACACTAGAAGGACAGTATTTGGTATCTGC
GCTCTGCTGAAGCCAGTTACCTTCGGAAAAAGAGTTGGTAGCTCTTGATCCGGCAAACAAACCACCGCTG
GTAGCGGTGGTTTTTTTGTTTGCAAGCAGCAGATTACGCGCAGAAAAAAAGGATCTCAAGAAGATCCTTT
GATCTTTTCTACGGGGTCTGACGCTCAGTGGAACGAAAACTCACGTTAAGGGATTTTGGTCATGAGATTA
TCAAAAAGGATCTTCACCTAGATCCTTTTAAATTAAAAATGAAGTTTTAAATCAATCTAAAGTATATATG
AGTAAACTTGGTCTGACAGTTACCAATGCTTAATCAGTGAGGCACCTATCTCAGCGATCTGTCTATTTCG
TTCATCCATAGTTGCCTGACTCCCCGTCGTGTAGATAACTACGATACGGGAGGGCTTACCATCTGGCCCC
AGTGCTGCAATGATACCGCGAGACCCACGCTCACCGGCTCCAGATTTATCAGCAATAAACCAGCCAGCCG
GAAGGGCCGAGCGCAGAAGTGGTCCTGCAACTTTATCCGCCTCCATCCAGTCTATTAATTGTTGCCGGGA
AGCTAGAGTAAGTAGTTCGCCAGTTAATAGTTTGCGCAACGTTGTTGCCATTGCTACAGGCATCGTGGTG
TCACGCTCGTCGTTTGGTATGGCTTCATTCAGCTCCGGTTCCCAACGATCAAGGCGAGTTACATGATCCC
CCATGTTGTGCAAAAAAGCGGTTAGCTCCTTCGGTCCTCCGATCGTTGTCAGAAGTAAGTTGGCCGCAGT
GTTATCACTCATGGTTATGGCAGCACTGCATAATTCTCTTACTGTCATGCCATCCGTAAGATGCTTTTCT
GTGACTGGTGAGTACTCAACCAAGTCATTCTGAGAATAGTGTATGCGGCGACCGAGTTGCTCTTGCCCGG
CGTCAATACGGGATAATACCGCGCCACATAGCAGAACTTTAAAAGTGCTCATCATTGGAAAACGTTCTTC
GGGGCGAAAACTCTCAAGGATCTTACCGCTGTTGAGATCCAGTTCGATGTAACCCACTCGTGCACCCAAC
TGATCTTCAGCATCTTTTACTTTCACCAGCGTTTCTGGGTGAGCAAAAACAGGAAGGCAAAATGCCGCAA
AAAAGGGAATAAGGGCGACACGGAAATGTTGAATACTCATACTCTTCCTTTTTCAATATTATTGAAGCAT
TTATCAGGGTTATTGTCTCATGAGCGGATACATATTTGAATGTATTTAGAAAAATAAACAAATAGGGGTT
CCGCGCACATTTCCCCGAAAAGTGCCAC
