Features (pLannotate 1.2.2; 25 found; start..end, strand, type, name):
    156..174     -  promoter       T3 promoter: promoter for bacteriophage T3 RNA polymerase
    217..239     -  protein_bind   lac operator (fragment): The lac repressor binds to the lac operator to inhibit transcription in E. coli. This inhibition can be relieved by adding lactose or isopropyl-β-D-thiogalactopyranoside (IPTG). lac repressor encoded by lacI
    243..273     -  promoter       lac promoter: promoter for the E. coli lac operon
    288..309     -  protein_bind   CAP binding site: CAP binding activates transcription in the presence of cAMP. E. coli catabolite activator protein
    322..414     -  CDS            lacI (fragment): lac repressor; lacI; The lac repressor binds to the lac operator to inhibit transcription in E. coli. This inhibition can be relieved by adding lactose or isopropyl-β-D-thiogalactopyranoside (IPTG).
    597..1185    -  rep_origin     ori: high-copy-number ColE1/pMB1/pBR322/pUC origin of replication
   1356..2216    -  CDS            AmpR: β-lactamase; bla; confers resistance to ampicillin, carbenicillin, and related antibiotics
   2217..2321    -  promoter       AmpR promoter: bla
   2374..2802    -  rep_origin     f1 ori (sequence partly withheld): f1 bacteriophage origin of replication; arrow indicates direction of (+) strand synthesis
   2807..2964    -  CDS            lacZα (fragment): LacZα fragment of β-galactosidase; lacZ fragment
   2967..2985    +  promoter       T7 promoter: promoter for bacteriophage T7 RNA polymerase
   3010..7129    +  gene           mini-white: white; This modified version of the white gene lacks part of the first intron.
   7136..7169    -  protein_bind   loxP: Cre-mediated recombination occurs in the 8-bp core sequence (GCATACAT). Cre recombinase
   7188..7608    +  promoter       dU6-3 promoter: RNA polymerase III promoter for Drosophila U6-3 snRNA (Port et al., 2014)
   7629..7704    +  misc_RNA       gRNA scaffold: guide RNA scaffold for the Streptococcus pyogenes CRISPR/Cas9 system
   7767..8187    +  promoter       dU6-3 promoter: RNA polymerase III promoter for Drosophila U6-3 snRNA (Port et al., 2014)
   8208..8283    +  misc_RNA       gRNA scaffold: guide RNA scaffold for the Streptococcus pyogenes CRISPR/Cas9 system
   8528..8573    +  protein_bind   gypsy insulator (fragment): chromatin insulator from Drosophila Su(Hw), CP190, and Mod(mdg4)67.2
   8757..8995    +  promoter       hsp70 promoter: Drosophila melanogaster hsp70Bb promoter
   9126..10727   +  CDS            Cas9(N): N-terminal portion of Streptococcus pyogenes Cas9 (Zetsche et al., 2015)
  10728..13226   +  CDS            Cas9(C): C-terminal portion of Streptococcus pyogenes Cas9 (Zetsche et al., 2015)
  13227..13274   +  CDS            nucleoplasmin NLS: bipartite nuclear localization signal from nucleoplasmin
  13329..14048   +  CDS            EGFP: the original enhanced GFP (Yang et al., 1996) mammalian codon-optimized
  14076..14732   -  CDS            P74 (fragment): PIF0_NPVAC - Experimental evidence at protein level: Swiss-Prot protein existence level 1. Plays an essential role for oral infectivity of occlusion- derived virus (ODV) and functions also in host midgut attachment and fusion by binding to a specific host receptor. From Autographa californica nuclear polyhedrosis virus (AcMNPV).
  14772..14841   +  protein_bind   attB: attB site for the φC31 integrase (Groth et al., 2000) phage φC31 integrase
>Addgene plasmid #149426 | 1098A=TI-pgSIT[sxl,bTub,Hasp70Bb-Cas9] | addgene full sequence | sequence record 305007 | Addgene NGS Result
GGGAAGCCCTCGCCCTCGAAACCGCTGGGCGCGGTGGTCACGGTGAGCACGGGACGTGCGACGGCGTCGG
CGGGTGCGGATACGCGGGGCAGCGTCAGCGGGTTCTCGACGGTCACGGCGGGCATGTCGACACTAGTTCT
AGCCAGCTTTTGTTCCCTTTAGTGAGGGTTAATTTCGAGCTTGGCGTAATCATGGTCATAGCTGTTTCCT
GTGTGAAATTGTTATCCGCTCACAATTCCACACAACATACGAGCCGGAAGCATAAAGTGTAAAGCCTGGG
GTGCCTAATGAGTGAGCTAACTCACATTAATTGCGTTGCGCTCACTGCCCGCTTTCCAGTCGGGAAACCT
GTCGTGCCAGCTGCATTAATGAATCGGCCAACGCGCGGGGAGAGGCGGTTTGCGTATTGGGCGCTCTTCC
GCTTCCTCGCTCACTGACTCGCTGCGCTCGGTCGTTCGGCTGCGGCGAGCGGTATCAGCTCACTCAAAGG
CGGTAATACGGTTATCCACAGAATCAGGGGATAACGCAGGAAAGAACATGTGAGCAAAAGGCCAGCAAAA
GGCCAGGAACCGTAAAAAGGCCGCGTTGCTGGCGTTTTTCCATAGGCTCCGCCCCCCTGACGAGCATCAC
AAAAATCGACGCTCAAGTCAGAGGTGGCGAAACCCGACAGGACTATAAAGATACCAGGCGTTTCCCCCTG
GAAGCTCCCTCGTGCGCTCTCCTGTTCCGACCCTGCCGCTTACCGGATACCTGTCCGCCTTTCTCCCTTC
GGGAAGCGTGGCGCTTTCTCATAGCTCACGCTGTAGGTATCTCAGTTCGGTGTAGGTCGTTCGCTCCAAG
CTGGGCTGTGTGCACGAACCCCCCGTTCAGCCCGACCGCTGCGCCTTATCCGGTAACTATCGTCTTGAGT
CCAACCCGGTAAGACACGACTTATCGCCACTGGCAGCAGCCACTGGTAACAGGATTAGCAGAGCGAGGTA
TGTAGGCGGTGCTACAGAGTTCTTGAAGTGGTGGCCTAACTACGGCTACACTAGAAGAACAGTATTTGGT
ATCTGCGCTCTGCTGAAGCCAGTTACCTTCGGAAAAAGAGTTGGTAGCTCTTGATCCGGCAAACAAACCA
CCGCTGGTAGCGGTGGTTTTTTTGTTTGCAAGCAGCAGATTACGCGCAGAAAAAAAGGATCTCAAGAAGA
TCCTTTGATCTTTTCTACGGGGTCTGACGCTCAGTGGAACGAAAACTCACGTTAAGGGATTTTGGTCATG
AGATTATCAAAAAGGATCTTCACCTAGATCCTTTTAAATTAAAAATGAAGTTTTAAATCAATCTAAAGTA
TATATGAGTAAACTTGGTCTGACAGTTACCAATGCTTAATCAGTGAGGCACCTATCTCAGCGATCTGTCT
ATTTCGTTCATCCATAGTTGCCTGACTCCCCGTCGTGTAGATAACTACGATACGGGAGGGCTTACCATCT
GGCCCCAGTGCTGCAATGATACCGCGAGACCCACGCTCACCGGCTCCAGATTTATCAGCAATAAACCAGC
CAGCCGGAAGGGCCGAGCGCAGAAGTGGTCCTGCAACTTTATCCGCCTCCATCCAGTCTATTAATTGTTG
CCGGGAAGCTAGAGTAAGTAGTTCGCCAGTTAATAGTTTGCGCAACGTTGTTGCCATTGCTACAGGCATC
GTGGTGTCACGCTCGTCGTTTGGTATGGCTTCATTCAGCTCCGGTTCCCAACGATCAAGGCGAGTTACAT
GATCCCCCATGTTGTGCAAAAAAGCGGTTAGCTCCTTCGGTCCTCCGATCGTTGTCAGAAGTAAGTTGGC
CGCAGTGTTATCACTCATGGTTATGGCAGCACTGCATAATTCTCTTACTGTCATGCCATCCGTAAGATGC
TTTTCTGTGACTGGTGAGTACTCAACCAAGTCATTCTGAGAATAGTGTATGCGGCGACCGAGTTGCTCTT
GCCCGGCGTCAATACGGGATAATACCGCGCCACATAGCAGAACTTTAAAAGTGCTCATCATTGGAAAACG
TTCTTCGGGGCGAAAACTCTCAAGGATCTTACCGCTGTTGAGATCCAGTTCGATGTAACCCACTCGTGCA
CCCAACTGATCTTCAGCATCTTTTACTTTCACCAGCGTTTCTGGGTGAGCAAAAACAGGAAGGCAAAATG
CCGCAAAAAAGGGAATAAGGGCGACACGGAAATGTTGAATACTCATACTCTTCCTTTTTCAATATTATTG
AAGCATTTATCAGGGTTATTGTCTCATGAGCGGATACATATTTGAATGTATTTAGAAAAATAAACAAATA
GGGGTTCCGCGCACATTTCCCCGAAAAGTGCCACCTAAATTGTAAGCGTTAATATTTTGTTAAAATTCGC
GTTAAATTTTTGTTAAATCAGCTCATTTTTTAACCAATAGGCCGAAATCGGCAAAATCCCTTATAAATCA
AAAGAATAGACCGAGATAGGGT
[37 nt withheld, positions 2473-2509]
AAAGAACGTGGACTCCAACGTCAAAGG
[49 nt withheld, positions 2537-2585]
T
[91 nt withheld, positions 2587-2677]
G
[124 nt withheld, positions 2679-2802]
CCCATTCGCCATTCAGGCTGCGCAACTGTTGGGAAGGGCGATCGGTGCGGGCCTCTTCGCTATTACGCCA
GCTGGCGAAAGGGGGATGTGCTGCAAGGCGATTAAGTTGGGTAACGCCAGGGTTTTCCCAGTCACGACGT
TGTAAAACGACGGCCAGTGAATTGTAATACGACTCACTATAGGGCGAATTGGGTACGTACCGGGCCCCTA
GTATGTATGTAAGTTAATAAAACCCATTTTTGCGGAAAGTAGATAAAAAAAACATTTTTTTTTTTTACTG
CACTGGATATCATTGAACTTATCTGATCAGTTTTAAATTTACTTCGATCCAAGGGTATTTGATGTACCAG
GTTCTTTCGATTACCTCTCACTCAAAATGACATTCCACTCAAAGTCAGCGCTGTTTGCCTCCTTCTCTGT
CCACAGAAATATCGCCGTCTCTTTCGCCGCTGCGTCCGCTATCTCTTTCGCCACCGTTTGTAGCGTTACG
TAGCGTCAATGTCCGCCTTCAGTTGCATTTTGTCAGCGGTTTCGTGACGAAGCTCCAAGCGGTTTACGCC
ATCAATTAAACACAAAGTGCTGTGCCAAAACTCCTCTCGCTTCTTATTTTTGTTTGTTTTTTGAGTGATT
GGGGTGGTGATTGGTTTTGGGTGGGTAAGCAGGGGAAAGTGTGAAAAATCCCGGCAATGGGCCAAGAGGA
TCAGGAGCTATTAATTCGCGGAGGCAGCAAACACCCATCTGCCGAGCATCTGAACAATGTGAGTAGTACA
TGTGCATACATCTTAAGTTCACTTGATCTATAGGAACTGCGATTGCAACATCAAATTGTCTGCGGCGTGA
GAACTGCGACCCACAAAAATCCCAAACCGCAATTGCACAAACAAATAGTGACACGAAACAGATTATTCTG
GTAGCTGTTCTCGCTATATAAGACAATTTTTGAGATCATATCATGATCAAGACATCTAAAGGCATTCATT
TTCGACTATATTCTTTTTTACAAAAAATATAACAACCAGATATTTTAAGCTGATCCTAGATGCACAAAAA
ATAAATAAAAGTATAAACCTACTTCGTAGGATACTTCGGGGTACTTTTTGTTCGGGGTTAGATGAGCATA
ACGCTTGTAGTTGATATTTGAGATCCCCTATCATTGCAGGGTGACAGCGGAGCGGCTTCGCAGAGCTGCA
TTAACCAGGGCTTCGGGCAGGCCAAAAACTACGGCACGCTCCGGCCACCCAGTCCGCCGGAGGACTCCGG
TTCAGGGAGCGGCCAACTAGCCGAGAACCTCACCTATGCCTGGCACAATATGGACATCTTTGGGGCGGTC
AATCAGCCGGGCTCCGGATGGCGGCAGCTGGTCAACCGGACACGCGGACTATTCTGCAACGAGCGACACA
TACCGGCGCCCAGGAAACATTTGCTCAAGAACGGTGAGTTTCTATTCGCAGTCGGCTGATCTGTGTGAAA
TCTTAATAAAGGGTCCAATTACCAATTTGAAACTCAGTTTGCGGCGTGGCCTATCCGGGCGAACTTTTGG
CCGTGATGGGCAGTTCCGGTGCCGGAAAGACGACCCTGCTGAATGCCCTTGCCTTTCGATCGCCGCAGGG
CATCCAAGTATCGCCATCCGGGATGCGACTGCTCAATGGCCAACCTGTGGACGCCAAGGAGATGCAGGCC
AGGTGCGCCTATGTCCAGCAGGATGACCTCTTTATCGGCTCCCTAACGGCCAGGGAACACCTGATTTTCC
AAGCCATGGTGCGGATGCCACGACATCTGACCTATCGGCAGCGAGTGGCCCGCGTGGATCAGGTGATCCA
GGAGCTTTCGCTCAGCAAATGTCAGCACACGATCATCGGTGTGCCCGGCAGGGTGAAAGGTCTGTCCGGC
GGAGAAAGGAAGCGTCTGGCATTCGCCTCCGAGGCTCTAACCGATCCGCCGCTTCTGATCTGCGATGAGC
CCACCTCCGGACTGGACTCCTTTACCGCCCACAGCGTCGTCCAGGTGCTGAAGAAGCTGTCGCAGAAGGG
CAAGACCGTCATCCTGACCATTCATCAGCCGTCTTCCGAGCTGTTTGAGCTCTTTGACAAGATCCTTCTG
ATGGCCGAGGGCAGGGTAGCTTTCTTGGGCACTCCCAGCGAAGCCGTCGACTTCTTTTCCTAGTGAGTTC
GATGTGTTTATTAAGGGTATCTAGTATTACATAACATCTCAACTCCTATCCAGCGTGGGTGCCCAGTGTC
CTACCAACTACAATCCGGCGGACTTTTACGTACAGGTGTTGGCCGTTGTGCCCGGACGGGAGATCGAGTC
CCGTGATCGGATCGCCAAGATATGCGACAATTTTGCCATTAGCAAAGTAGCCCGGGATATGGAGCAGTTG
TTGGCCACCAAAAATCTGGAGAAGCCACTGGAGCAGCCGGAGAATGGGTACACCTACAAGGCCACCTGGT
TCATGCAGTTCCGGGCGGTCCTGTGGCGATCCTGGCTGTCGGTGCTCAAGGAACCACTCCTCGTAAAAGT
GCGACTTATTCAGACAACGGTGAGTGGTTCCAGTGGAAACAAATGATATAACGCTTACAATTCTTGGAAA
CAAATTCGCTAGATTTTAGATAGAATTGCCTGATTCCACACCCTTCTTAGTTTTTTTCAATGAGATGTAT
AGTTTATAGTTTTGCAGAAGATAAATAAATTTCATTTAACTCGCGAATATTAATGAGATGCGAGTAACAT
TTTAATTTGCAGATGGTTGCCATCTTGATTGGCCTCATCTTTTTGGGCCAACAACTCACGCAAGTGGGTG
TGATGAATATCAACGGAGCCATCTTCCTCTTCCTGACCAACATGACCTTTCAAAACGTCTTTGCCACGAT
AAATGTAAGTCATGTTTAGAATACATTTGCATTTCAATAATTTACTAACTTTCTAATGAATCGATTCGAT
TTAGGTGTTCACCTCAGAGCTGCCAGTTTTTATGAGGGAGGCCCGAAGTCGACTTTATCGCTGTGACACA
TACTTTCTGGGCAAAACGATTGCCGAATTGCCGCTTTTTCTCACAGTGCCACTGGTCTTCACGGCGATTG
CCTATCCGATGATCGGACTGCGGGCCGGAGTGCTGCACTTCTTCAACTGCCTGGCGCTGGTCACTCTGGT
GGCCAATGTGTCAACGTCCTTCGGATATCTAATATCCTGCGCCAGCTCCTCGACCTCGATGGCGCTGTCT
GTGGGTCCGCCGGTTATCATACCATTCCTGCTCTTTGGCGGCTTCTTCTTGAACTCGGGCTCGGTGCCAG
TATACCTCAAATGGTTGTCGTACCTCTCATGGTTCCGTTACGCCAACGAGGGTCTGCTGATTAACCAATG
GGCGGACGTGGAGCCGGGCGAAATTAGCTGCACATCGTCGAACACCACGTGCCCCAGTTCGGGCAAGGTC
ATCCTGGAGACGCTTAACTTCTCCGCCGCCGATCTGCCGCTGGACTACGTGGGTCTGGCCATTCTCATCG
TGAGCTTCCGGGTGCTCGCATATCTGGCTCTAAGACTTCGGGCCCGACGCAAGGAGTAGCCGACATATAT
CCGAAATAACTGCTTGTTTTTTTTTTTTACCATTATTACCATCGTGTTTACTGTTTATTGCCCCCTCAAA
AAGCTAATGTAATTATATTTGTGCCAATAAAAACAAGATATGACCTATAGAATACAAGTATTTCCCCTTC
GAACATCCCCACAAGTAGACTTTGGATTTGTCTTCTAACCAAAAGACTTACACACCTGCATACCTTACAT
CAAAAACTCGTTTATCGCTACATAAAACACCGGGATATATTTTTTATATACATACTTTTCAAATCGCGCG
CCCTCTTCATAATTCACCTCCACCACACCACGTTTCGTAGTTGCTCTTTCGCTGTCTCCCACCCGCTCTC
CGCAACACATTCACCTTTTGTTCGACGACCTTGGAGCGACTGTCGTTAGTTCCGCGCGATTCGGTTCGCT
CAAATGGTTCCGAGTGGTTCATTTCGTCTCAATAGAAATTAGTAATAAATATTTGTATGTACAATTTATT
TGCTCCAATATATTTGTATATATTTCCCTCACAGCTATATTTATTCTAATTTAATATTATGACTTTTTAA
GGTAATTTTTTGTGACCTGTTCGGAGTGATTAGCGTTACAATTTGAACTGAAAGTGACATCCAGTGTTTG
TTCCTTGTGTAGATGCATCTCAAAAAAATGGTGGGCATAATAGTGTTGTTTATATATATCAAAAATAACA
ACTATAATAATAAGAATACATTTAATTTAGAAAATGCTTGGATTTCACTGGAACTAGGCTAGCATAACTT
CGTATAATGTATGCTATACGAAGTTATGCTAGCGGATCCGAATTCTTTTTTGCTCACCTGTGATTGCTCC
TACTCAAATACAAAAACATCAAATTTTCTGTCAATAAAGCATATTTATTTATATTTATTTTACAGGAAAG
AATTCCTTTTAAAGTGTATTTTAACCTATAATGAAAAACGATTAAAAAAAATACATAAAATAATTCGAAA
ATTTTTGAATAGCCCAGGTTGATAAAAATTCATTTCATACGTTTTATAACTTATGCCCCTAAGTATTTTT
TGACCATAGTGTTTCAATTCTACATTAATTTTACAGAGTAGAATGAAACGCCACCTACTCAGCCAAGAGG
CGAAAAGGTTAGCTCGCCAAGCAGAGAGGGCGCCAGTGCTCACTACTTTTTATAATTCTCAACTTCTTTT
TCCAGACTCAGTTCGTATATATAGACCTATTTTCAATTTAACGTCGGATTGTCAACTACTTGCCCCGTTT
TAGAGCTAGAAATAGCAAGTTAAAATAAGGCTAGTCCGTTATCAACTTGAAAAAGTGGCACCGAGTCGGT
GCTTTTTTTTTTGGTACCGGGAATTGGGAATTGGGCAATATTTAAATGGCGGCGCGCCGAATTCTTTTTT
GCTCACCTGTGATTGCTCCTACTCAAATACAAAAACATCAAATTTTCTGTCAATAAAGCATATTTATTTA
TATTTATTTTACAGGAAAGAATTCCTTTTAAAGTGTATTTTAACCTATAATGAAAAACGATTAAAAAAAA
TACATAAAATAATTCGAAAATTTTTGAATAGCCCAGGTTGATAAAAATTCATTTCATACGTTTTATAACT
TATGCCCCTAAGTATTTTTTGACCATAGTGTTTCAATTCTACATTAATTTTACAGAGTAGAATGAAACGC
CACCTACTCAGCCAAGAGGCGAAAAGGTTAGCTCGCCAAGCAGAGAGGGCGCCAGTGCTCACTACTTTTT
ATAATTCTCAACTTCTTTTTCCAGACTCAGTTCGTATATATAGACCTATTTTCAATTTAACGTCGCCTGA
GTGTGCATCAGCTGGGTTTTAGAGCTAGAAATAGCAAGTTAAAATAAGGCTAGTCCGTTATCAACTTGAA
AAAGTGGCACCGAGTCGGTGCTTTTTTTTTTGCCTACCTGGAGCCTGAGAGTTGTTCAATAAAATAAAAA
TGTTTCGTTTTTTTGCTTTCGCCAGTATTTATTATTTTTCATCAATATGTATTCAATTTGGTATGTATTT
AGTAATTGTAATATATAGACAATGGTTTTCCGTTGACGTACATACATCTGACGTGTGTTTATTTAGACAT
AATAGTTATGTTTTCACATCTTTTTAATGTTCGCTTAATGCGTATGCATTCTAGACAATTGTGCTCGGCA
ACAGTATATTTGTGGTGTGCCAACCAACAACCTGCAGGAGCTCCAGCTTTTGTCTCGAGTCGAGAAATTT
CTCTGGCCGTTATTCGTTATTCTCTCTTTTCTTTTTGGGTCTCTCCCTCTCTGCACTAATGCTCTCTCAC
TCTGTCACACAGTAAACGGCATACTGCTCTCGTTGGTTCGAGAGAGCGCGCCTCGAATGTTCGCGAAAAG
AGCGCCGGAGTATAAATAGAGGCGCTTCGTCTACGGAGCGACAATTCAATTCAAACAAGCAAAGTGAACA
CGTCGCTAAGCGAAAGCTAAGCAAATAAACAAGCGCAGCTGAACAAGCTAAACAATCTGCAGTAAAGTGC
AAGTTAAAGTGAATCAATTAAAAGTAACCAGCAACCAAGTAAATCAACTGCAACTACTGAAATCTGCCAA
GAAGTAATTATTGAATACAAGAAGAGAACTCTGTTTAAACAAAATGGACTATAAGGACCACGACGGAGAC
TACAAGGATCATGATATTGATTACAAAGACGATGACGATAAGATGGCCCCAAAGAAGAAGCGGAAGGTCG
GTATCCACGGAGTCCCAGCAGCCGACAAGAAGTACAGCATCGGCCTGGACATCGGCACCAACTCTGTGGG
CTGGGCCGTGATCACCGACGAGTACAAGGTGCCCAGCAAGAAATTCAAGGTGCTGGGCAACACCGACCGG
CACAGCATCAAGAAGAACCTGATCGGAGCCCTGCTGTTCGACAGCGGCGAAACAGCCGAGGCCACCCGGC
TGAAGAGAACCGCCAGAAGAAGATACACCAGACGGAAGAACCGGATCTGCTATCTGCAAGAGATCTTCAG
CAACGAGATGGCCAAGGTGGACGACAGCTTCTTCCACAGACTGGAAGAGTCCTTCCTGGTGGAAGAGGAT
AAGAAGCACGAGCGGCACCCCATCTTCGGCAACATCGTGGACGAGGTGGCCTACCACGAGAAGTACCCCA
CCATCTACCACCTGAGAAAGAAACTGGTGGACAGCACCGACAAGGCCGACCTGCGGCTGATCTATCTGGC
CCTGGCCCACATGATCAAGTTCCGGGGCCACTTCCTGATCGAGGGCGACCTGAACCCCGACAACAGCGAC
GTGGACAAGCTGTTCATCCAGCTGGTGCAGACCTACAACCAGCTGTTCGAGGAAAACCCCATCAACGCCA
GCGGCGTGGACGCCAAGGCCATCCTGTCTGCCAGACTGAGCAAGAGCAGACGGCTGGAAAATCTGATCGC
CCAGCTGCCCGGCGAGAAGAAGAATGGCCTGTTCGGAAACCTGATTGCCCTGAGCCTGGGCCTGACCCCC
AACTTCAAGAGCAACTTCGACCTGGCCGAGGATGCCAAACTGCAGCTGAGCAAGGACACCTACGACGACG
ACCTGGACAACCTGCTGGCCCAGATCGGCGACCAGTACGCCGACCTGTTTCTGGCCGCCAAGAACCTGTC
CGACGCCATCCTGCTGAGCGACATCCTGAGAGTGAACACCGAGATCACCAAGGCCCCCCTGAGCGCCTCT
ATGATCAAGAGATACGACGAGCACCACCAGGACCTGACCCTGCTGAAAGCTCTCGTGCGGCAGCAGCTGC
CTGAGAAGTACAAAGAGATTTTCTTCGACCAGAGCAAGAACGGCTACGCCGGCTACATTGACGGCGGAGC
CAGCCAGGAAGAGTTCTACAAGTTCATCAAGCCCATCCTGGAAAAGATGGACGGCACCGAGGAACTGCTC
GTGAAGCTGAACAGAGAGGACCTGCTGCGGAAGCAGCGGACCTTCGACAACGGCAGCATCCCCCACCAGA
TCCACCTGGGAGAGCTGCACGCCATTCTGCGGCGGCAGGAAGATTTTTACCCATTCCTGAAGGACAACCG
GGAAAAGATCGAGAAGATCCTGACCTTCCGCATCCCCTACTACGTGGGCCCTCTGGCCAGGGGAAACAGC
AGATTCGCCTGGATGACCAGAAAGAGCGAGGAAACCATCACCCCCTGGAACTTCGAGGAAGTGGTGGACA
AGGGCGCTTCCGCCCAGAGCTTCATCGAGCGGATGACCAACTTCGATAAGAACCTGCCCAACGAGAAGGT
GCTGCCCAAGCACAGCCTGCTGTACGAGTACTTCACCGTGTATAACGAGCTGACCAAAGTGAAATACGTG
ACCGAGGGAATGAGAAAGCCCGCCTTCCTGAGCGGCGAGCAGAAAAAGGCCATCGTGGACCTGCTGTTCA
AGACCAACCGGAAAGTGACCGTGAAGCAGCTGAAAGAGGACTACTTCAAGAAAATCGAGTGCTTCGACTC
CGTGGAAATCTCCGGCGTGGAAGATCGGTTCAACGCCTCCCTGGGCACATACCACGATCTGCTGAAAATT
ATCAAGGACAAGGACTTCCTGGACAATGAGGAAAACGAGGACATTCTGGAAGATATCGTGCTGACCCTGA
CACTGTTTGAGGACAGAGAGATGATCGAGGAACGGCTGAAAACCTATGCCCACCTGTTCGACGACAAAGT
GATGAAGCAGCTGAAGCGGCGGAGATACACCGGCTGGGGCAGGCTGAGCCGGAAGCTGATCAACGGCATC
CGGGACAAGCAGTCCGGCAAGACAATCCTGGATTTCCTGAAGTCCGACGGCTTCGCCAACAGAAACTTCA
TGCAGCTGATCCACGACGACAGCCTGACCTTTAAAGAGGACATCCAGAAAGCCCAGGTGTCCGGCCAGGG
CGATAGCCTGCACGAGCACATTGCCAATCTGGCCGGCAGCCCCGCCATTAAGAAGGGCATCCTGCAGACA
GTGAAGGTGGTGGACGAGCTCGTGAAAGTGATGGGCCGGCACAAGCCCGAGAACATCGTGATCGAAATGG
CCAGAGAGAACCAGACCACCCAGAAGGGACAGAAGAACAGCCGCGAGAGAATGAAGCGGATCGAAGAGGG
CATCAAAGAGCTGGGCAGCCAGATCCTGAAAGAACACCCCGTGGAAAACACCCAGCTGCAGAACGAGAAG
CTGTACCTGTACTACCTGCAGAATGGGCGGGATATGTACGTGGACCAGGAACTGGACATCAACCGGCTGT
CCGACTACGATGTGGACCATATCGTGCCTCAGAGCTTTCTGAAGGACGACTCCATCGACAACAAGGTGCT
GACCAGAAGCGACAAGAACCGGGGCAAGAGCGACAACGTGCCCTCCGAAGAGGTCGTGAAGAAGATGAAG
AACTACTGGCGGCAGCTGCTGAACGCCAAGCTGATTACCCAGAGAAAGTTCGACAATCTGACCAAGGCCG
AGAGAGGCGGCCTGAGCGAACTGGATAAGGCCGGCTTCATCAAGAGACAGCTGGTGGAAACCCGGCAGAT
CACAAAGCACGTGGCACAGATCCTGGACTCCCGGATGAACACTAAGTACGACGAGAATGACAAGCTGATC
CGGGAAGTGAAAGTGATCACCCTGAAGTCCAAGCTGGTGTCCGATTTCCGGAAGGATTTCCAGTTTTACA
AAGTGCGCGAGATCAACAACTACCACCACGCCCACGACGCCTACCTGAACGCCGTCGTGGGAACCGCCCT
GATCAAAAAGTACCCTAAGCTGGAAAGCGAGTTCGTGTACGGCGACTACAAGGTGTACGACGTGCGGAAG
ATGATCGCCAAGAGCGAGCAGGAAATCGGCAAGGCTACCGCCAAGTACTTCTTCTACAGCAACATCATGA
ACTTTTTCAAGACCGAGATTACCCTGGCCAACGGCGAGATCCGGAAGCGGCCTCTGATCGAGACAAACGG
CGAAACCGGGGAGATCGTGTGGGATAAGGGCCGGGATTTTGCCACCGTGCGGAAAGTGCTGAGCATGCCC
CAAGTGAATATCGTGAAAAAGACCGAGGTGCAGACAGGCGGCTTCAGCAAAGAGTCTATCCTGCCCAAGA
GGAACAGCGATAAGCTGATCGCCAGAAAGAAGGACTGGGACCCTAAGAAGTACGGCGGCTTCGACAGCCC
CACCGTGGCCTATTCTGTGCTGGTGGTGGCCAAAGTGGAAAAGGGCAAGTCCAAGAAACTGAAGAGTGTG
AAAGAGCTGCTGGGGATCACCATCATGGAAAGAAGCAGCTTCGAGAAGAATCCCATCGACTTTCTGGAAG
CCAAGGGCTACAAAGAAGTGAAAAAGGACCTGATCATCAAGCTGCCTAAGTACTCCCTGTTCGAGCTGGA
AAACGGCCGGAAGAGAATGCTGGCCTCTGCCGGCGAACTGCAGAAGGGAAACGAACTGGCCCTGCCCTCC
AAATATGTGAACTTCCTGTACCTGGCCAGCCACTATGAGAAGCTGAAGGGCTCCCCCGAGGATAATGAGC
AGAAACAGCTGTTTGTGGAACAGCACAAGCACTACCTGGACGAGATCATCGAGCAGATCAGCGAGTTCTC
CAAGAGAGTGATCCTGGCCGACGCTAATCTGGACAAAGTGCTGTCCGCCTACAACAAGCACCGGGATAAG
CCCATCAGAGAGCAGGCCGAGAATATCATCCACCTGTTTACCCTGACCAATCTGGGAGCCCCTGCCGCCT
TCAAGTACTTTGACACCACCATCGACCGGAAGAGGTACACCAGCACCAAAGAGGTGCTGGACGCCACCCT
GATCCACCAGAGCATCACCGGCCTGTACGAGACACGGATCGACCTGTCTCAGCTGGGAGGCGACAAAAGG
CCGGCGGCCACGAAAAAGGCCGGCCAGGCAAAAAAGAAAAAGGAGGGCAGAGGAAGTCTTCTAACATGCG
GTGACGTGGAGGAGAATCCCGGCCCTATGGTGAGCAAGGGCGAGGAGCTGTTCACCGGGGTGGTGCCCAT
CCTGGTCGAGCTGGACGGCGACGTAAACGGCCACAAGTTCAGCGTGTCCGGCGAGGGCGAGGGCGATGCC
ACCTACGGCAAGCTGACCCTGAAGTTCATCTGCACCACCAGCAAGCTGCCCGTGCCCTGGCCCACCCTCG
TGACCACCCTGACCTACGGCGTGCAGTGCTTCAGCCGCTACCCCGACCACATGAAGCAGCACGACTTCTT
CAAGTCCGCCATGCCCGAAGGCTACGTCCAGGAGCGCACCATCTTCTTCAAGGACGACGGCAACTACAAG
ACCCGCGCCGAGGTGAAGTTCGAGGGCGACACCCTGGTGAACCGCATCGAGCTGAAGGGCATCGACTTCA
AGGAGGACGGCAACATCCTGGGGCACAAGCTGGAGTACAACTACAACAGCCACAACGTCTATATCATGGC
CGACAAGCAGAAGAACGGCATCAAGGTGAACTTCAAGATCCGCCACAACATCGAGGACGGCAGCGTGCAG
CTCGCCGACCACTACCAGCAGAACACCCCCATCGGCGACGGCCCCGTGCTGCTGCCCGACAACCACTACC
TGAGCACCCAGTCCGCCCTGAGCAAAGACCCCAACGAGAAGCGCGATCACATGGTCCTGCTGGAGTTCGT
GACCGCCGCCGGGATCACTCTCGGCATGGACGAGCTGTACAAGTAATTAATTAACTAGAATGAATCGTTT
TTAAAATAACAAATCAATTGTTTTATAATATTCGTACGATTCTTTGATTATGTAATAAAATGTGATCATT
AGGAAGATTACGAAAAATATAAAAAATATGAGTTCTGTGTGTATAACAAATGCTGTAAACGCCACAATTG
TGTTTGTTGCAAATAAACCCATGATTATTTGATTAAAATTGTTGTTTTCTTTGTTCATAGACAATAGTGT
GTTTTGCCTAAACGTGTACTGCATAAACTCCATGCGAGTGTATAGCGAGCTAGTGGCTAACGCTTGCCCC
ACCAAAGTAGATTCGTCAAAATCCTCAATTTCATCACCCTCCTCCAAGTTTAACATTTGGCCGTCGGAAT
TAACTTCTAAAGATGCCACATAATCTAATAAATGAAATAGAGATTCAAACGTGGCGTCATCGTCCGTTTC
GACCATTTCCGAAAAGAACTCGGGCATAAACTCTATGATTTCTCTGGACGTGGTGTTGTCGAAACTCTCA
AAGTACGCAGTCAGGAACGTGCGCGACATGTCGTCGGGAAACTCGCGCGGAAACATGTTGTTGTAACCGA
ACGGGTCCCATAGCGCCAAAACCAAATCTGCCAGCGTCAATAGAATGAGCACGATGCCGACAATGGAGCT
GGCTTGGATAGCGATTCGAGTTAACGGCCGGAGGCCAGATCCACTAGTGTCGACGATGTAGGTCACGGTC
TCGAAGCCGCGGTGCGGGTGCCAGGGCGTGCCCTTGGGCTCCCCGGGCGCGTACTCCACCTCACCCATCT
GGTCCATCATGATGAACGGGTCGAGGTGGCGGTAGTTGATCCCGGCGAACGCGCGGCGCACC
